Addgene plasmid #35923: pcDNA-Wnt16
Depositing lab: Marian Waterman. Depositing organization: University of California, Irvine. Publication: A uniform human Wnt expression library reveals a shared secretory pathway and unique signaling activities. Najdi R, Proffitt K, Sprowl S, Kaur S, Yu J, Covey TM, Virshup DM, Waterman ML. Differentiation. 2012 Sep;84(2):203-13. doi: 10.1016/j.diff.2012.06.004. Epub 2012 Jul 9. PubMed 22784633.
Backbone
  Vector backbone: pcDNA3.2/V5-DEST
  Backbone manufacturer: Invitrogen
  Backbone size w/o insert (bp): 7711
  Vector type: Mammalian Expression
Growth in bacteria
  Bacterial resistance: Ampicillin, 100 μg/mL
  Growth temperature: 37°C
  Growth strain: DH5alpha
  Copy number: High Copy
Gene/Insert
  Gene/Insert name: Wnt16 (alt name: Wnt16)
  Species: H. sapiens (human)
  Insert size (bp): 1104
  Mutation: None
  Entrez Gene: WNT16
  Promoter: CMV
  Cloning method: Restriction Enzyme
  Sequencing primers: 5′ T7-FWD; 3′ V5-Reverse
Terms and licenses: Academic/Nonprofit Terms; Industry Terms: Not Available to Industry
How to cite: pcDNA-Wnt16 was a gift from Marian Waterman (Addgene plasmid # 35923 ; http://n2t.net/addgene:35923 ; RRID:Addgene_35923)
