[The description below was written by a language model from this plasmid's Addgene catalogue record and pLannotate feature annotations shown in this document.]
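Description:
pcDNA-Wnt16 is a mammalian expression plasmid carrying the human WNT16 open reading frame in the pcDNA3.2/V5-DEST backbone, part of a uniform library of human Wnt expression constructs. It is maintained in E. coli as a high-copy plasmid through a ColE1/pUC-type origin and selected with ampicillin via the β-lactamase gene. An f1 origin is also present. For selection in mammalian cells, an SV40 enhancer/early promoter drives a neomycin phosphotransferase gene followed by an SV40 polyadenylation signal, which allows G418-based isolation of stable transfectants.

The payload is a wild-type WNT16 coding sequence of about 1.1 kb, with no mutations recorded, placed downstream of the human CMV immediate-early enhancer and promoter. A T7 promoter between the CMV promoter and the insert can serve for in vitro transcription and as a sequencing primer site. The coding sequence is flanked by attB1 and attB2 sites. These are the products of Gateway recombination into a DEST vector, although the catalogue lists the cloning method as restriction enzyme. Loss of the destination cassette is consistent with the 6,636 nt deposited sequence being shorter than the 7,711 bp listed for the empty backbone. A V5 epitope tag lies just beyond attB2, followed by the HSV thymidine kinase polyadenylation signal. The record does not state whether WNT16 is read through into the V5 tag or ends at its own stop codon, so tagging should not be assumed. A few short annotated fragments (HIV-1 LTR, bGH poly(A), ble, lacI) appear to be partial sequence matches rather than functional elements.

The construct is suited to transient or stable overexpression of WNT16, a secreted ligand for Frizzled receptors, in studies comparing Wnt secretion and signalling activity.
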