Features (pLannotate 1.2.2; 23 found; start..end, strand, type, name):
     36..80      -  misc_feature   bom (fragment): basis of mobility region from pBR322
    235..614     +  enhancer       CMV enhancer: human cytomegalovirus immediate early enhancer
    615..818     +  promoter       CMV promoter: human cytomegalovirus (CMV) immediate early promoter
    814..847     +  LTR            5' LTR (truncated) (fragment): truncated 5' long terminal repeat (LTR) from HIV-1
    863..881     +  promoter       T7 promoter: promoter for bacteriophage T7 RNA polymerase
    911..935     +  protein_bind   attB1: mutant version of attB; recombination site for the Gateway® BP reaction BP Clonase™
    956..2050    +  CDS            WNT16: WNT16_HUMAN - Experimental evidence at transcript level: Swiss-Prot protein existence level 2. Ligand for members of the frizzled family of seven transmembrane receptors. Probable developmental protein. May be a signaling molecule which affects the development of discrete regions of tissues. Is likely to signal over only few cell diameters (By similarity). From Homo sapiens (Human).
   2076..2100    -  protein_bind   attB2: mutant version of attB; recombination site for the Gateway® BP reaction BP Clonase™
   2126..2167    +  CDS            V5 tag: epitope tag from simian virus 5
   2251..2299    +  polyA_signal   HSV TK poly(A) signal: herpes simplex virus thymidine kinase polyadenylation signal (Cole and Stacy, 1985)
   2390..2406    -  polyA_signal   bGH poly(A) signal (fragment): bovine growth hormone polyadenylation signal
   2501..2929    +  rep_origin     f1 ori (sequence partly withheld): f1 bacteriophage origin of replication; arrow indicates direction of (+) strand synthesis
   2943..3272    +  promoter       SV40 promoter: SV40 enhancer and early promoter
   3339..4130    +  CDS            neo: KKA2_KLEPN - Also known as kan, nptII. Experimental evidence at protein level: Swiss-Prot protein existence level 1. Resistance to kanamycin, neomycin, paromomycin, ribostamycin, butirosin and gentamicin B. From Klebsiella pneumoniae.
   4156..4314    +  CDS            ble (fragment): BLE_KLEPN - Experimental evidence at protein level: Swiss-Prot protein existence level 1. Binding protein with a strong affinity to the bleomycin family of antibiotics. Binds to CL990; an antimitotic-antibiotic compound. From Klebsiella pneumoniae.
   4309..4430    +  polyA_signal   SV40 poly(A) signal: SV40 polyadenylation signal
   4503..4519    -  protein_bind   lac operator: The lac repressor binds to the lac operator to inhibit transcription in E. coli. This inhibition can be relieved by adding lactose or isopropyl-β-D-thiogalactopyranoside (IPTG). lac repressor encoded by lacI
   4527..4557    -  promoter       lac promoter: promoter for the E. coli lac operon
   4572..4593    -  protein_bind   CAP binding site: CAP binding activates transcription in the presence of cAMP. E. coli catabolite activator protein
   4606..4698    -  CDS            lacI (fragment): lac repressor; lacI; The lac repressor binds to the lac operator to inhibit transcription in E. coli. This inhibition can be relieved by adding lactose or isopropyl-β-D-thiogalactopyranoside (IPTG).
   4881..5469    -  rep_origin     ori: high-copy-number ColE1/pMB1/pBR322/pUC origin of replication
   5640..6500    -  CDS            AmpR: β-lactamase; bla; confers resistance to ampicillin, carbenicillin, and related antibiotics
   6501..6605    -  promoter       AmpR promoter: bla
>Addgene plasmid #35923 | pcDNA-Wnt16 | depositor full sequence | sequence record 44189 | pcDNA-Wnt16 sequence 6636 bps
GACGGATCGGGAGATCTCCCGATCCCCTATGGTCGACTCTCAGTACAATCTGCTCTGATGCCGCATAGTT
AAGCCAGTATCTGCTCCCTGCTTGTGTGTTGGAGGTCGCTGAGTAGTGCGCGAGCAAAATTTAAGCTACA
ACAAGGCAAGGCTTGACCGACAATTGCATGAAGAATCTGCTTAGGGTTAGGCGTTTTGCGCTGCTTCGCG
ATGTACGGGCCAGATATACGCGTTGACATTGATTATTGACTAGTTATTAATAGTAATCAATTACGGGGTC
ATTAGTTCATAGCCCATATATGGAGTTCCGCGTTACATAACTTACGGTAAATGGCCCGCCTGGCTGACCG
CCCAACGACCCCCGCCCATTGACGTCAATAATGACGTATGTTCCCATAGTAACGCCAATAGGGACTTTCC
ATTGACGTCAATGGGTGGACTATTTACGGTAAACTGCCCACTTGGCAGTACATCAAGTGTATCATATGCC
AAGTACGCCCCCTATTGACGTCAATGACGGTAAATGGCCCGCCTGGCATTATGCCCAGTACATGACCTTA
TGGGACTTTCCTACTTGGCAGTACATCTACGTATTAGTCATCGCTATTACCATGGTGATGCGGTTTTGGC
AGTACATCAATGGGCGTGGATAGCGGTTTGACTCACGGGGATTTCCAAGTCTCCACCCCATTGACGTCAA
TGGGAGTTTGTTTTGGCACCAAAATCAACGGGACTTTCCAAAATGTCGTAACAACTCCGCCCCATTGACG
CAAATGGGCGGTAGGCGTGTACGGTGGGAGGTCTATATAAGCAGAGCTCTCTGGCTAACTAGAGAACCCA
CTGCTTACTGGCTTATCGAAATTAATACGACTCACTATAGGGAGACCCAAGCTGGCTAGTTAAGCTATCA
ACAAGTTTGTACAAAAAAGCAGGCTCCGCGGCCGCCCCCTTCACCATGGACAGGGCGGCGCTCCTGGGAC
TGGCCCGCTTGTGCGCGCTGTGGGCAGCCCTGCTCGTGCTGTTCCCCTACGGAGCCCAAGGAAACTGGAT
GTGGTTGGGCATTGCCTCCTTCGGGGTTCCAGAGAAGCTGGGCTGCGCCAATTTGCCGCTGAACAGCCGC
CAGAAGGAGCTGTGCAAGAGGAAACCGTACCTGCTGCCGAGCATCCGAGAGGGCGCCCGGCTGGGCATTC
AGGAGTGCGGGAGCCAGTTCAGACACGAGAGATGGAACTGCATGATCACCGCCGCCGCCACTACCGCCCC
GATGGGCGCCAGCCCCCTCTTTGGCTACGAGCTGAGCAGCGGCACCAAAGAGACAGCATTTATTTATGCT
GTGATGGCTGCAGGCCTGGTGCATTCTGTGACCAGGTCATGCAGTGCAGGCAACATGACAGAGTGTTCCT
GTGACACCACCTTGCAGAACGGCGGCTCAGCAAGTGAAGGCTGGCACTGGGGGGGCTGCTCCGATGATGT
CCAGTATGGCATGTGGTTCAGCAGAAAGTTCCTAGATTTCCCCATCGGAAACACCACGGGCAAAGAAAAC
AAAGTACTATTAGCAATGAACCTACATAACAATGAAGCTGGAAGGCAGGCTGTCGCCAAGTTGATGTCAG
TAGACTGCCGCTGCCACGGAGTTTCCGGCTCCTGTGCTGTGAAAACATGCTGGAAAACCATGTCTTCTTT
TGAAAAGATTGGCCATTTGTTGAAGGATAAATATGAAAACAGTATCCAGATATCAGACAAAACAAAGAGG
AAAATGCGCAGGAGAGAAAAAGATCAGAGGAAAATACCAATCCATAAGGATGATCTGCTCTATGTTAATA
AGTCTCCCAACTACTGTGTAGAAGATAAGAAACTGGGAATCCCAGGGACACAAGGCAGAGAATGCAACCG
TACATCAGAGGGTGCAGATGGCTGCAACCTCCTCTGCTGTGGCCGAGGTTACAACACCCATGTGGTCAGG
CACGTGGAGAGGTGTGAGTGTAAGTTCATCTGGTGCTGCTATGTCCGTTGCAGGAGGTGTGAAAGCATGA
CTGATGTCCACACTTGCAAGTGAATTCTGAAGGGTGGGCGCGCCGACCCAGCTTTCTTGTACAAAGTGGT
TGATCTAGAGGGCCCGCGGTTCGAAGGTAAGCCTATCCCTAACCCTCTCCTCGGTCTCGATTCTACGCGT
ACCGGTTAGTAATGAGTTTAAACGGGGGAGGCTAACTGAAACACGGAAGGAGACAATACCGGAAGGAACC
CGCGCTATGACGGCAATAAAAAGACAGAATAAAACGCACGGGTGTTGGGTCGTTTGTTCATAAACGCGGG
GTTCGGTCCCAGGGCTGGCACTCTGTCGATACCCCACCGAGACCCCATTGGGGCCAATACGCCCGCGTTT
CTTCCTTTTCCCCACCCCACCCCCCAAGTTCGGGTGAAGGCCCAGGGCTCGCAGCCAACGTCGGGGCGGC
AGGCCCTGCCATAGCAGATCTGCGCAGCTGGGGCTCTAGGGGGTATCCCC
[124 nt withheld, positions 2501-2624]
C
[32 nt withheld, positions 2626-2657]
CA
[57 nt withheld, positions 2660-2716]
A
[49 nt withheld, positions 2718-2766]
CCTTTGACGTTGGAGTCCACGTTCTTT
[37 nt withheld, positions 2794-2830]
ACCCTATCTCGGTCTATTCTTTTGATTTATAAGGGATTTTGGGGATTTCGGCCTATTGGTTAAAAAATGA
GCTGATTTAACAAAAATTTAACGCGAATTAATTCTGTGGAATGTGTGTCAGTTAGGGTGTGGAAAGTCCC
CAGGCTCCCCAGCAGGCAGAAGTATGCAAAGCATGCATCTCAATTAGTCAGCAACCAGGTGTGGAAAGTC
CCCAGGCTCCCCAGCAGGCAGAAGTATGCAAAGCATGCATCTCAATTAGTCAGCAACCATAGTCCCGCCC
CTAACTCCGCCCATCCCGCCCCTAACTCCGCCCAGTTCCGCCCATTCTCCGCCCCATGGCTGACTAATTT
TTTTTATTTATGCAGAGGCCGAGGCCGCCTCTGCCTCTGAGCTATTCCAGAAGTAGTGAGGAGGCTTTTT
TGGAGGCCTAGGCTTTTGCAAAAAGCTCCCGGGAGCTTGTATATCCATTTTCGGATCTGATCAAGAGACA
GGATGAGGATCGTTTCGCATGATTGAACAAGATGGATTGCACGCAGGTTCTCCGGCCGCTTGGGTGGAGA
GGCTATTCGGCTATGACTGGGCACAACAGACAATCGGCTGCTCTGATGCCGCCGTGTTCCGGCTGTCAGC
GCAGGGGCGCCCGGTTCTTTTTGTCAAGACCGACCTGTCCGGTGCCCTGAATGAACTGCAGGACGAGGCA
GCGCGGCTATCGTGGCTGGCCACGACGGGCGTTCCTTGCGCAGCTGTGCTCGACGTTGTCACTGAAGCGG
GAAGGGACTGGCTGCTATTGGGCGAAGTGCCGGGGCAGGATCTCCTGTCATCTCACCTTGCTCCTGCCGA
GAAAGTATCCATCATGGCTGATGCAATGCGGCGGCTGCATACGCTTGATCCGGCTACCTGCCCATTCGAC
CACCAAGCGAAACATCGCATCGAGCGAGCACGTACTCGGATGGAAGCCGGTCTTGTCGATCAGGATGATC
TGGACGAAGAGCATCAGGGGCTCGCGCCAGCCGAACTGTTCGCCAGGCTCAAGGCGCGCATGCCCGACGG
CGAGGATCTCGTCGTGACCCATGGCGATGCCTGCTTGCCGAATATCATGGTGGAAAATGGCCGCTTTTCT
GGATTCATCGACTGTGGCCGGCTGGGTGTGGCGGACCGCTATCAGGACATAGCGTTGGCTACCCGTGATA
TTGCTGAAGAGCTTGGCGGCGAATGGGCTGACCGCTTCCTCGTGCTTTACGGTATCGCCGCTCCCGATTC
GCAGCGCATCGCCTTCTATCGCCTTCTTGACGAGTTCTTCTGAGCGGGACTCTGGGGTTCGCGAAATGAC
CGACCAAGCGACGCCCAACCTGCCATCACGAGATTTCGATTCCACCGCCGCCTTCTATGAAAGGTTGGGC
TTCGGAATCGTTTTCCGGGACGCCGGCTGGATGATCCTCCAGCGCGGGGATCTCATGCTGGAGTTCTTCG
CCCACCCCAACTTGTTTATTGCAGCTTATAATGGTTACAAATAAAGCAATAGCATCACAAATTTCACAAA
TAAAGCATTTTTTTCACTGCATTCTAGTTGTGGTTTGTCCAAACTCATCAATGTATCTTATCATGTCTGT
ATACCGTCGACCTCTAGCTAGAGCTTGGCGTAATCATGGTCATAGCTGTTTCCTGTGTGAAATTGTTATC
CGCTCACAATTCCACACAACATACGAGCCGGAAGCATAAAGTGTAAAGCCTGGGGTGCCTAATGAGTGAG
CTAACTCACATTAATTGCGTTGCGCTCACTGCCCGCTTTCCAGTCGGGAAACCTGTCGTGCCAGCTGCAT
TAATGAATCGGCCAACGCGCGGGGAGAGGCGGTTTGCGTATTGGGCGCTCTTCCGCTTCCTCGCTCACTG
ACTCGCTGCGCTCGGTCGTTCGGCTGCGGCGAGCGGTATCAGCTCACTCAAAGGCGGTAATACGGTTATC
CACAGAATCAGGGGATAACGCAGGAAAGAACATGTGAGCAAAAGGCCAGCAAAAGGCCAGGAACCGTAAA
AAGGCCGCGTTGCTGGCGTTTTTCCATAGGCTCCGCCCCCCTGACGAGCATCACAAAAATCGACGCTCAA
GTCAGAGGTGGCGAAACCCGACAGGACTATAAAGATACCAGGCGTTTCCCCCTGGAAGCTCCCTCGTGCG
CTCTCCTGTTCCGACCCTGCCGCTTACCGGATACCTGTCCGCCTTTCTCCCTTCGGGAAGCGTGGCGCTT
TCTCAATGCTCACGCTGTAGGTATCTCAGTTCGGTGTAGGTCGTTCGCTCCAAGCTGGGCTGTGTGCACG
AACCCCCCGTTCAGCCCGACCGCTGCGCCTTATCCGGTAACTATCGTCTTGAGTCCAACCCGGTAAGACA
CGACTTATCGCCACTGGCAGCAGCCACTGGTAACAGGATTAGCAGAGCGAGGTATGTAGGCGGTGCTACA
GAGTTCTTGAAGTGGTGGCCTAACTACGGCTACACTAGAAGGACAGTATTTGGTATCTGCGCTCTGCTGA
AGCCAGTTACCTTCGGAAAAAGAGTTGGTAGCTCTTGATCCGGCAAACAAACCACCGCTGGTAGCGGTGG
TTTTTTTGTTTGCAAGCAGCAGATTACGCGCAGAAAAAAAGGATCTCAAGAAGATCCTTTGATCTTTTCT
ACGGGGTCTGACGCTCAGTGGAACGAAAACTCACGTTAAGGGATTTTGGTCATGAGATTATCAAAAAGGA
TCTTCACCTAGATCCTTTTAAATTAAAAATGAAGTTTTAAATCAATCTAAAGTATATATGAGTAAACTTG
GTCTGACAGTTACCAATGCTTAATCAGTGAGGCACCTATCTCAGCGATCTGTCTATTTCGTTCATCCATA
GTTGCCTGACTCCCCGTCGTGTAGATAACTACGATACGGGAGGGCTTACCATCTGGCCCCAGTGCTGCAA
TGATACCGCGAGACCCACGCTCACCGGCTCCAGATTTATCAGCAATAAACCAGCCAGCCGGAAGGGCCGA
GCGCAGAAGTGGTCCTGCAACTTTATCCGCCTCCATCCAGTCTATTAATTGTTGCCGGGAAGCTAGAGTA
AGTAGTTCGCCAGTTAATAGTTTGCGCAACGTTGTTGCCATTGCTACAGGCATCGTGGTGTCACGCTCGT
CGTTTGGTATGGCTTCATTCAGCTCCGGTTCCCAACGATCAAGGCGAGTTACATGATCCCCCATGTTGTG
CAAAAAAGCGGTTAGCTCCTTCGGTCCTCCGATCGTTGTCAGAAGTAAGTTGGCCGCAGTGTTATCACTC
ATGGTTATGGCAGCACTGCATAATTCTCTTACTGTCATGCCATCCGTAAGATGCTTTTCTGTGACTGGTG
AGTACTCAACCAAGTCATTCTGAGAATAGTGTATGCGGCGACCGAGTTGCTCTTGCCCGGCGTCAATACG
GGATAATACCGCGCCACATAGCAGAACTTTAAAAGTGCTCATCATTGGAAAACGTTCTTCGGGGCGAAAA
CTCTCAAGGATCTTACCGCTGTTGAGATCCAGTTCGATGTAACCCACTCGTGCACCCAACTGATCTTCAG
CATCTTTTACTTTCACCAGCGTTTCTGGGTGAGCAAAAACAGGAAGGCAAAATGCCGCAAAAAAGGGAAT
AAGGGCGACACGGAAATGTTGAATACTCATACTCTTCCTTTTTCAATATTATTGAAGCATTTATCAGGGT
TATTGTCTCATGAGCGGATACATATTTGAATGTATTTAGAAAAATAAACAAATAGGGGTTCCGCGCACAT
TTCCCCGAAAAGTGCCACCTGACGTC
