>Addgene plasmid #35923 | pcDNA-Wnt16 | addgene partial sequence | sequence record 45293 | TK-pA-R 5'-ttgtctccttccgtgtttca-3'
AATCGAGACCGAGGAGAGGGTTAGGGATAGGCTTACCTTCGAACCGCGGGCCCTCTAGATCAACCACTTT
GTACAAGAAAGCTGGGTCGGCGCGCCCACCCTTCAGAATTCACTTGCAAGTGTGGACATCAGTCATGCTT
TCACACCTCCTGCAACGGACATAGCAGCACCAGATGAACTTACACTCACACCTCTCCACGTGCCTGACCA
CATGGGTGTTGTAACCTCGGCCACAGCAGAGGAGGTTGCAGCCATCTGCACCCTCTGATGTACGGTTGCA
TTCTCTGCCTTGTGTCCCTGGGATTCCCAGTTTCTTATCTTCTACACAGTAGTTGGGAGACTTATTAACA
TAGAGCAGATCATCCTTATGGATTGGTATTTTCCTCTGATCTTTTTCTCTCCTGCGCATTTTCCTCTTTG
TTTTGTCTGATATCTGGATACTGTTTTCATATTTATCCTTCAACAAATGGCCAATCTTTTCAAAAGAAGA
CATGGTTTTCCAGCATGTTTTCACAGCACAGGAGCCGGAAACTCCGTGGCAGCGGCAGTCTACTGACATC
AACTTGGCGACAGCCTGCCTTCCAGCTTCATTGTTATGTAGGTTCATTGCTAATAGTACTTTGTTTTCTT
TGCCCGTGGTGTTTCCGATGGGGAAATCTAGGAACTTTCTGCTGAACCACATGCCATACTGGACATCATC
GGAGCAGCCCCCCCAGTGCCAGCCTTCACTTGCTGAGCCGCCGTTCTGCAAGGTGGTGTCACAGGAACAC
TCTGTCATGTTGCCTGCACTGCATGACCTGGTCACAGAATGCACCAGGCCTGCAGCCATCACAGCATAAA
TAAATGCTGTCTCTTTGGTGC
